>Addgene plasmid #81786 | pDONR223_HRH4_WT | addgene full sequence | sequence record 169135 | Addgene NGS Result
CTTTCCTGCGTTATCCCCTGATTCTGTGGATAACCGTATTACCGCCTTTGAGTGAGCTGATACCGCTCGC
CGCAGCCGAACGACCGAGCGCAGCGAGTCAGTGAGCGAGGAAGCGGAAGAGCGCCCAATACGCAAACCGC
CTCTCCCCGCGCGTTGGCCGATTCATTAATGCAGCTGGCACGACAGGTTTCCCGACTGGAAAGCGGGCAG
TGAGCGCAACGCAATTAATACGCGTACCGCTAGCCAGGAAGAGTTTGTAGAAACGCAAAAAGGCCATCCG
TCAGGATGGCCTTCTGCTTAGTTTGATGCCTGGCAGTTTATGGCGGGCGTCCTGCCCGCCACCCTCCGGG
CCGTTGCTTCACAACGTTCAAATCCGCTCCCGGCGGATTTGTCCTACTCAGGAGAGCGTTCACCGACAAA
CAACAGATAAAACGAAAGGCCCAGTCTTCCGACTGAGCCTTTCGTTTTATTTGATGCCTGGCAGTTCCCT
ACTCTCGCGTTAACGCTAGCATGGATGTTTTCCCAGTCACGACGTTGTAAAACGACGGCCAGTCTTAAGC
TCGGGCCCCAAATAATGATTTTATTTTGACTGATAGTGACCTGTTCGTTGCAACAAATTGATGAGCAATG
CTTTTTTATAATGCCAACTTTGTACAAAAAAGTTGGCACCATGCCAGATACTAATAGCACAATCAATTTA
TCACTAAGCACTCGTGTTACTTTAGCATTTTTTATGTCCTTAGTAGCTTTTGCTATAATGCTAGGAAATG
CTTTGGTCATTTTAGCTTTTGTGGTGGACAAAAACCTTAGACATCGAAGTAGTTATTTTTTTCTTAACTT
GGCCATCTCTGACTTCTTTGTGGGTGTGATCTCCATTCCTTTGTACATCCCTCACACGCTGTTCGAATGG
GATTTTGGAAAGGAAATCTGTGTATTTTGGCTCACTACTGACTATCTGTTATGTACAGCATCTGTATATA
ACATTGTCCTCATCAGCTATGATCGATACCTGTCAGTCTCAAATGCTGTGTCTTATAGAACTCAACATAC
TGGGGTCTTGAAGATTGTTACTCTGATGGTGGCCGTTTGGGTGCTGGCCTTCTTAGTGAATGGGCCAATG
ATTCTAGTTTCAGAGTCTTGGAAGGATGAAGGTAGTGAATGTGAACCTGGATTTTTTTCGGAATGGTACA
TCCTTGCCATCACATCATTCTTGGAATTCGTGATCCCAGTCATCTTAGTCGCTTATTTCAACATGAATAT
TTATTGGAGCCTGTGGAAGCGTGATCATCTCAGTAGGTGCCAAAGCCATCCTGGACTGACTGCTGTCTCT
TCCAACATCTGTGGACACTCATTCAGAGGTAGACTATCTTCAAGGAGATCTCTTTCTGCATCGACAGAAG
TTCCTGCATCCTTTCATTCAGAGAGACAGAGGAGAAAGAGTAGTCTCATGTTTTCCTCAAGAACCAAGAT
GAATAGCAATACAATTGCTTCCAAAATGGGTTCCTTCTCCCAATCAGATTCTGTAGCTCTTCACCAAAGG
GAACATGTTGAACTGCTTAGAGCCAGGAGATTAGCCAAGTCACTGGCCATTCTCTTAGGGGTTTTTGCTG
TTTGCTGGGCTCCATATTCTCTGTTCACAATTGTCCTTTCATTTTATTCCTCAGCAACAGGTCCTAAATC
AGTTTGGTATAGAATTGCATTTTGGCTTCAGTGGTTCAATTCCTTTGTCAATCCTCTTTTGTATCCATTG
TGTCACAAGCGCTTTCAAAAGGCTTTCTTGAAAATATTTTGTATAAAAAAGCAACCTCTACCATCACAAC
ACAGTCGGTCAGTATCTTCTTGATTGCCAACTTTCTTGTACAAAGTTGGCATTATAAGAAAGCATTGCTT
ATCAATTTGTTGCAACGAACAGGTCACTATCAGTCAAAATAAAATCATTATTTGCCATCCAGCTGATATC
CCCTATAGTGAGTCGTATTACATGGTCATAGCTGTTTCCTGGCAGCTCTGGCCCGTGTCTCAAAATCTCT
GATGTTACATTGCACAAGATAAAAATATATCATCATGCCTCCTCTAGACCAGCCAGGACAGAAATGCCTC
GACTTCGCTGCTACCCAAGGTTGCCGGGTGACGCACACCGTGGAAACGGATGAAGGCACGAACCCAGTGG
ACATAAGCCTGTTCGGTTCGTAAGCTGTAATGCAAGTAGCGTATGCGCTCACGCAACTGGTCCAGAACCT
TGACCGAACGCAGCGGTGGTAACGGCGCAGTGGCGGTTTTCATGGCTTGTTATGACTGTTTTTTTGGGGT
ACAGTCTATGCCTCGGGCATCCAAGCAGCAAGCGCGTTACGCCGTGGGTCGATGTTTGATGTTATGGAGC
AGCAACGATGTTACGCAGCAGGGCAGTCGCCCTAAAACAAAGTTAAACATTATGAGGGAAGCGGTGATCG
CCGAAGTATCGACTCAACTATCAGAGGTAGTTGGCGTCATCGAGCGCCATCTCGAACCGACGTTGCTGGC
CGTACATTTGTACGGCTCCGCAGTGGATGGCGGCCTGAAGCCACACAGTGATATTGATTTGCTGGTTACG
GTGACCGTAAGGCTTGATGAAACAACGCGGCGAGCTTTGATCAACGACCTTTTGGAAACTTCGGCTTCCC
CTGGAGAGAGCGAGATTCTCCGCGCTGTAGAAGTCACCATTGTTGTGCACGACGACATCATTCCGTGGCG
TTATCCAGCTAAGCGCGAACTGCAATTTGGAGAATGGCAGCGCAATGACATTCTTGCAGGTATCTTCGAG
CCAGCCACGATCGACATTGATCTGGCTATCTTGCTGACAAAAGCAAGAGAACATAGCGTTGCCTTGGTAG
GTCCAGCGGCGGAGGAACTCTTTGATCCGGTTCCTGAACAGGATCTATTTGAGGCGCTAAATGAAACCTT
AACGCTATGGAACTCGCCGCCCGACTGGGCTGGCGATGAGCGAAATGTAGTGCTTACGTTGTCCCGCATT
TGGTACAGCGCAGTAACCGGCAAAATCGCGCCGAAGGATGTCGCTGCCGACTGGGCAATGGAGCGCCTGC
CGGCCCAGTATCAGCCCGTCATACTTGAAGCTAGACAGGCTTATCTTGGACAAGAAGAAGATCGCTTGGC
CTCGCGCGCAGATCAGTTGGAAGAATTTGTCCACTACGTGAAAGGCGAGATCACCAAGGTAGTCGGCAAA
TAACCCTCGAGCCACCCATGACCAAAATCCCTTAACGTGAGTTACGCGTCGTTCCACTGAGCGTCAGACC
CCGTAGAAAAGATCAAAGGATCTTCTTGAGATCCTTTTTTTCTGCGCGTAATCTGCTGCTTGCAAACAAA
AAAACCACCGCTACCAGCGGTGGTTTGTTTGCCGGATCAAGAGCTACCAACTCTTTTTCCGAAGGTAACT
GGCTTCAGCAGAGCGCAGATACCAAATACTGTTCTTCTAGTGTAGCCGTAGTTAGGCCACCACTTCAAGA
ACTCTGTAGCACCGCCTACATACCTCGCTCTGCTAATCCTGTTACCAGTGGCTGCTGCCAGTGGCGATAA
GTCGTGTCTTACCGGGTTGGACTCAAGACGATAGTTACCGGATAAGGCGCAGCGGTCGGGCTGAACGGGG
GGTTCGTGCACACAGCCCAGCTTGGAGCGAACGACCTACACCGAACTGAGATACCTACAGCGTGAGCTAT
GAGAAAGCGCCACGCTTCCCGAAGGGAGAAAGGCGGACAGGTATCCGGTAAGCGGCAGGGTCGGAACAGG
AGAGCGCACGAGGGAGCTTCCAGGGGGAAACGCCTGGTATCTTTATAGTCCTGTCGGGTTTCGCCACCTC
TGACTTGAGCGTCGATTTTTGTGATGCTCGTCAGGGGGGCGGAGCCTATGGAAAAACGCCAGCAACGCGG
CCTTTTTACGGTTCCTGGCCTTTTGCTGGCCTTTTGCTCACATGTT
Features (pLannotate 1.2.2; 12 found; start..end, strand, type, name):
    121..213     +  CDS            lacI (fragment): lac repressor; lacI; The lac repressor binds to the lac operator to inhibit transcription in E. coli. This inhibition can be relieved by adding lactose or isopropyl-β-D-thiogalactopyranoside (IPTG).
    268..295     -  terminator     rrnB T2 terminator: transcription terminator T2 from the E. coli rrnB gene
    427..470     +  terminator     rrnB T1 terminator: Escherichia coli rrnB; transcription terminator T1 from the E. coli rrnB gene
    517..553     -  CDS            lacZα (fragment): LacZα fragment of β-galactosidase; lacZ fragment
    570..665     +  protein_bind   attL3: mutant version of attL; recombination site for the Gateway® LR reaction LR Clonase™
    671..1840    +  CDS            HRH4: HRH4_HUMAN - Also known as GPCR105. Experimental evidence at protein level: Swiss-Prot protein existence level 1. The H4 subclass of histamine receptors could mediate the histamine signals in peripheral tissues. Displays a significant level of constitutive activity (spontaneous activity in the absence of agonist). From Homo sapiens (Human).
   1848..1943    -  protein_bind   attL3: mutant version of attL; recombination site for the Gateway® LR reaction LR Clonase™
   1962..1980    -  promoter       T7 promoter: promoter for bacteriophage T7 RNA polymerase
   2170..2193    +  promoter       Pc promoter (fragment): intI1 (promoter lies within the coding sequence); class 1 integron promoter
   2369..2425    +  CDS            GmR (fragment): gentamycin acetyltransferase; aacC1; confers resistance to gentamycin
   2432..3223    +  CDS            SmR: aminoglycoside adenylyltransferase (Murphy, 1985); aadA; confers resistance to spectinomycin and streptomycin
   3316..3904    +  rep_origin     ori: high-copy-number ColE1/pMB1/pBR322/pUC origin of replication
