[The description below was written by a language model from this plasmid's Addgene catalogue record and pLannotate feature annotations shown in this document.]
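Description:
pDONR223_HRH4_WT is a Gateway entry clone built on the Invitrogen pDONR223 backbone and carrying the wild-type human HRH4 open reading frame, which encodes the histamine H4 receptor, a G protein-coupled receptor noted for substantial constitutive activity. It belongs to the Target Accelerator Plasmid Collection, a set of wild-type and variant ORF clones assembled for systematic functional testing of cancer-associated alleles. The sequenced plasmid is 3,966 nt. It replicates in E. coli from a high-copy ColE1/pUC-type origin and is selected with spectinomycin through the aadA (SmR) aminoglycoside adenylyltransferase gene. Upstream of that gene lie a fragment of a class 1 integron Pc promoter and a short remnant of a gentamicin resistance gene, both annotated only as fragments.

The HRH4 coding sequence (about 1.17 kb) sits between two attL-type recombination sites in opposing orientation. The automated annotation labels both as attL3, so the exact site identities should be read with caution, but their function is to permit LR Clonase-mediated transfer of the ORF into attR-containing destination vectors. The insert is in the "closed" configuration, with a stop codon immediately following the ORF, so it yields native, C-terminally untagged protein after transfer and is unsuitable for C-terminal fusions. No promoter drives the insert in this plasmid. Upstream rrnB T1 and T2 terminators insulate the cassette from read-through transcription, and a T7 promoter lies just downstream of the cassette on the opposite strand, pointing back toward the insert. Small lacI and lacZα fragments are backbone remnants. The plasmid serves as a sequence-verified ORF source for building expression constructs, not for direct expression.
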