Addgene plasmid #81786: pDONR223_HRH4_WT
Purpose: Gateway Donor vector containing HRH4 , part of the Target Accelerator Plasmid Collection.
Depositing lab: Jesse Boehm & William Hahn & David Root. Depositing organization: Broad Institute. Publication: Systematic Functional Interrogation of Rare Cancer Variants Identifies Oncogenic Alleles. Kim E, Ilic N, Shrestha Y, Zou L, Kamburov A, Zhu C, Yang X, Lubonja R, Tran N, Nguyen C, Lawrence MS, Piccioni F, Bagul M, Doench JG, Chouinard CR, Wu X, Hogstrom L, Natoli T, Tamayo P, Horn H, Corsello SM, Lage K, Root DE, Subramanian A, Golub TR, Getz G, Boehm JS, Hahn WC. Cancer Discov. 2016 Jul;6(7):714-26. doi: 10.1158/2159-8290.CD-16-0160. Epub 2016 May 4. PubMed 27147599.
Backbone
  Vector backbone: pDONR223
  Backbone manufacturer: Invitrogen
  Backbone size w/o insert (bp): 2790
  Vector type: Gateway Entry vector
Growth in bacteria
  Bacterial resistance: Spectinomycin, 50 μg/mL
  Growth temperature: 37°C
  Growth strain: DH5alpha
  Copy number: High Copy
Gene/Insert
  Gene/Insert name: HRH4 (alt name: NM_021624.3)
  Species: H. sapiens (human)
  Mutation: WT
  Entrez Gene: HRH4 (a.k.a. AXOR35, BG26, GPCR105, GPRv53, H4, H4R, HH4R)
  Promoter: None
  Cloning method: Gateway Cloning
  Sequencing primers: 5′ M13pUC-fwd; 3′ M13-Rev
Terms and licenses: Academic/Nonprofit Terms; Industry Terms: Not Available to Industry
Depositor comments: Closed state: stop codon immediately follows insert
How to cite: pDONR223_HRH4_WT was a gift from Jesse Boehm & William Hahn & David Root (Addgene plasmid # 81786 ; http://n2t.net/addgene:81786 ; RRID:Addgene_81786)
