>Addgene plasmid #81786 | pDONR223_HRH4_WT | depositor partial sequence | sequence record 155105 | Insert sequence
ATGCCAGATACTAATAGCACAATCAATTTATCACTAAGCACTCGTGTTACTTTAGCATTTTTTATGTCCT
TAGTAGCTTTTGCTATAATGCTAGGAAATGCTTTGGTCATTTTAGCTTTTGTGGTGGACAAAAACCTTAG
ACATCGAAGTAGTTATTTTTTTCTTAACTTGGCCATCTCTGACTTCTTTGTGGGTGTGATCTCCATTCCT
TTGTACATCCCTCACACGCTGTTCGAATGGGATTTTGGAAAGGAAATCTGTGTATTTTGGCTCACTACTG
ACTATCTGTTATGTACAGCATCTGTATATAACATTGTCCTCATCAGCTATGATCGATACCTGTCAGTCTC
AAATGCTGTGTCTTATAGAACTCAACATACTGGGGTCTTGAAGATTGTTACTCTGATGGTGGCCGTTTGG
GTGCTGGCCTTCTTAGTGAATGGGCCAATGATTCTAGTTTCAGAGTCTTGGAAGGATGAAGGTAGTGAAT
GTGAACCTGGATTTTTTTCGGAATGGTACATCCTTGCCATCACATCATTCTTGGAATTCGTGATCCCAGT
CATCTTAGTCGCTTATTTCAACATGAATATTTATTGGAGCCTGTGGAAGCGTGATCATCTCAGTAGGTGC
CAAAGCCATCCTGGACTGACTGCTGTCTCTTCCAACATCTGTGGACACTCATTCAGAGGTAGACTATCTT
CAAGGAGATCTCTTTCTGCATCGACAGAAGTTCCTGCATCCTTTCATTCAGAGAGACAGAGGAGAAAGAG
TAGTCTCATGTTTTCCTCAAGAACCAAGATGAATAGCAATACAATTGCTTCCAAAATGGGTTCCTTCTCC
CAATCAGATTCTGTAGCTCTTCACCAAAGGGAACATGTTGAACTGCTTAGAGCCAGGAGATTAGCCAAGT
CACTGGCCATTCTCTTAGGGGTTTTTGCTGTTTGCTGGGCTCCATATTCTCTGTTCACAATTGTCCTTTC
ATTTTATTCCTCAGCAACAGGTCCTAAATCAGTTTGGTATAGAATTGCATTTTGGCTTCAGTGGTTCAAT
TCCTTTGTCAATCCTCTTTTGTATCCATTGTGTCACAAGCGCTTTCAAAAGGCTTTCTTGAAAATATTTT
GTATAAAAAAGCAACCTCTACCATCACAACACAGTCGGTCAGTATCTTCT
