>Addgene plasmid #81786 | pDONR223_HRH4_WT | addgene partial sequence | sequence record 160596 | M13-F20 5'-TGTAAAACGACGGCCAGT-3'
TTTTATTTTGACTGATAGTGACCTGTTCGTTGCAACAAATTGATGAGCAATGCTTTTTTATAATGCCAAC
TTTGTACAAAAAAGTTGGCACCATGCCAGATACTAATAGCACAATCAATTTATCACTAAGCACTCGTGTT
ACTTTAGCATTTTTTATGTCCTTAGTAGCTTTTGCTATAATGCTAGGAAATGCTTTGGTCATTTTAGCTT
TTGTGGTGGACAAAAACCTTAGACATCGAAGTAGTTATTTTTTTCTTAACTTGGCCATCTCTGACTTCTT
TGTGGGTGTGATCTCCATTCCTTTGTACATCCCTCACACGCTGTTCGAATGGGATTTTGGAAAGGAAATC
TGTGTATTTTGGCTCACTACTGACTATCTGTTATGTACAGCATCTGTATATAACATTGTCCTCATCAGCT
ATGATCGATACCTGTCAGTCTCAAATGCTGTGTCTTATAGAACTCAACATACTGGGGTCTTGAAGATTGT
TACTCTGATGGTGGCCGTTTGGGTGCTGGCCTTCTTAGTGAATGGGCCAATGATTCTAGTTTCAGAGTCT
TGGAAGGATGAAGGTAGTGAATGTGAACCTGGATTTTTTTCGGAATGGTACATCCTTGCCATCACATCAT
TCTTGGAATTCGTGATCCCAGTCATCTTAGTCGCTTATTTCAACATGAATATTTATTGGAGCCTGTGGAA
GCGTGATCATCTCAGTAGGTGCCAAAGCCATCCTGGACTGACTGCTGTCTCTTCCAACATCTGTGGACAC
TCATTCAGAGGTAGACTATCTTCAAGGAGATCTCTTTCTGCATCGACAGAAGTTCCTGCATCCTTTCATT
CAGAGAGACAGAGGAGAAAGAGTAGTCTCATGTTTTCCTCAAGAACCAAGATGAATAGCAATACAATTGC
TTCCAAAATGGGTTCCTTCTCCCAATCAGATTCTGTAGCTCTTCACCAAAGGGAACATGTTGAACTGCTT
AGAGCCAGGAGATTAGCCAAGTCACTGGCCATTCTCTTAGGGGTTTTTGCTGTTTGCTGGGCTCC
